Addgene plasmid #230154: AiP13488 - pAAV-AiE0980h-minBG-SYFP2-P2A-3XFLAG-10aa-H2B-WPRE3-BGHpA (Alias: CN3488)
Purpose: AiE0980h is an enhancer sequence, designed to drive AAV-mediated transgene expression in specific populations of brain cells
Depositing lab: Allen Institute for Brain Science & Boaz Levi. Depositing organization: Allen Institute. Publication: A suite of enhancer AAVs and transgenic mouse lines for genetic access to cortical cell types. Ben-Simon Y, Hooper M, Narayan S, Daigle TL, Dwivedi D, Way SW, Oster A, Stafford DA, Mich JK, Taormina MJ, Martinez RA, Opitz-Araya X, Roth JR, Alexander JR, Allen S, Amster A, Arbuckle J, Ayala A, Baker PM, Bakken TE, Barcelli T, Barta S, Bendrick J, Bertagnolli D, Bielstein C, Bishwakarma P, Bowlus J, Boyer G, Brouner K, Casian B, Casper T, Chakka AB, Chakrabarty R, Chance RK, Chavan S, Clark M, Colbert K, Collman F, Daniel S, Departee M, DiValentin P, Donadio N, Dotson N, Egdorf T, Fliss T, Gabitto M, Garcia J, Gary A, Gasperini M, Gloe J, Goldy J, Gore BB, Graybuck L, Greisman N, Haeseleer F, Halterman C, Haradon Z, Hastings SD, Helback O, Ho W, Hockemeyer D, Huang C, Huff S, Hunker A, Johansen N, Jones D, Juneau Z, Kalmbach B, Kannan M, Khem S, Kussick E, Kutsal R, Larsen R, Lee C, Lee AY, Leibly M, Lenz GH, Li S, Liang E, Lusk N, Madigan Z, Malloy J, Malone J, McCue R, Melchor J, Mollenkopf T, Moosman S, Morin E, Newman D, Ng L, Ngo K, Omstead V, Otto S, Oyama A, Pena N, Pham T, Phillips E, Pom CA, Potekhina L, Ransford S, Ray PL, Rette D, Reynoldson C, Rimorin C, Rocha D, Ruiz A, Sanchez REA, Sawyer L, Sedeno-Cortes A, Sevigny JP, Shapovalova N, Shepard N, Shulga L, Sigler AR, Siverts L, Soliman S, Somasundaram S, Staats B, Stewart K, Szelenyi E, Tieu M, Trader C, Tran A, van Velthoven CTJ, Walker M, Wang Y, Weed N, Wirthlin M, Wood T, Wynalda B, Yao Z, Zhou T, Ariza J, Dee N, Reding M, Ronellenfitch K, Mufti S, Sunkin SM, Smith KA, Esposito L, Waters J, Thyagarajan B, Yao S, Lein ES, Zeng H, Levi BP, Ngai J, Ting JT, Tasic B. Cell. 2025 May 16:S0092-8674(25)00513-6. doi: 10.1016/j.cell.2025.05.002. PubMed 40403729.
Backbone
  Vector backbone: pAAV2
  Vector type: AAV
Growth in bacteria
  Bacterial resistance: Ampicillin, 100 μg/mL
  Growth temperature: 37°C
  Growth strain: NEB Stable
  Copy number: High Copy
Gene/Insert
  Gene/Insert name: SYFP2-P2A-3XFLAG-10aa-H2B
  Species: Synthetic
  Promoter: minBG
  Cloning method: Gibson Cloning
Terms and licenses: Academic/Nonprofit Terms; Industry Terms: Not Available to Industry
How to cite: AiP13488 - pAAV-AiE0980h-minBG-SYFP2-P2A-3XFLAG-10aa-H2B-WPRE3-BGHpA (Alias: CN3488) was a gift from Allen Institute for Brain Science & Boaz Levi (Addgene plasmid # 230154 ; http://n2t.net/addgene:230154 ; RRID:Addgene_230154)
