[The description below was written by a language model from this plasmid's Addgene catalogue record and pLannotate feature annotations shown in this document.]
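Description:
AiP13488 - pAAV-AiE0980h-minBG-SYFP2-P2A-3XFLAG-10aa-H2B-WPRE3-BGHpA (alias CN3488) is an AAV transfer plasmid of about 5 kb built on a pAAV2 backbone and intended for packaging into recombinant adeno-associated virus for delivery to brain tissue. In bacteria it is maintained as a high-copy plasmid through a ColE1/pUC-type origin and selected with ampicillin via the bla gene and its promoter. An f1 phage origin and short remnants of pBR322 bom and rop sequences are also present in the backbone. The expression cassette is flanked by AAV2 inverted terminal repeats, which direct replication and encapsidation of the intervening DNA. The annotation detects the right ITR in full but only short fragments of the left one, which may reflect the difficulty of sequencing or annotating these repeats.

The payload is a synthetic reporter driven by the enhancer AiE0980h placed upstream of the minimal beta-globin promoter (minBG). The minimal promoter has little activity on its own, so expression depends on the enhancer, which was designed to restrict transgene expression to specific populations of brain cells. The record does not state which populations, and neither the enhancer nor minBG is annotated in the feature table, although they presumably occupy the unannotated region upstream of SYFP2. The coding sequence links the yellow fluorescent protein SYFP2 through a P2A self-cleaving peptide to human histone H2B carrying an N-terminal 3xFLAG tag and a 10-amino-acid linker. This yields soluble cytoplasmic fluorescence plus a chromatin-bound, epitope-tagged nuclear marker that could serve for antibody detection or labelling of nuclei. A shortened WPRE (WPRE3) enhances transcript expression and a bovine growth hormone polyadenylation signal terminates the transcript. The construct belongs to a collection of enhancer AAVs for genetic access to cortical cell types.
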