Features (pLannotate 1.2.2; 16 found; start..end, strand, type, name):
     12..39      +  repeat_region  AAV2 ITR (fragment): inverted terminal repeat of adeno-associated virus serotype 2 inverted
     68..95      +  repeat_region  AAV2 ITR (fragment): inverted terminal repeat of adeno-associated virus serotype 2 inverted
    478..1194    +  CDS            SYFP2: SYFP2 is a basic (constitutively fluorescent) yellow fluorescent protein published in 2006, derived from Aequorea victoria. It is reported to be a very rapidly-maturing monomer with moderate acid sensitivity.
   1273..1338    +  CDS            3xFLAG: three tandem FLAG® epitope tags, followed by an enterokinase cleavage site
   1369..1746    +  CDS            H2B: human histone H2B; HIST1H2BJ
   1780..1937    +  misc_feature   WPRE (fragment): woodchuck hepatitis virus posttranscriptional regulatory element
   1943..2023    +  misc_feature   WPRE (fragment): woodchuck hepatitis virus posttranscriptional regulatory element
   2040..2151    +  polyA_signal   bGH poly(A) signal: bovine growth hormone polyadenylation signal
   2269..2409    +  repeat_region  AAV2 ITR: inverted terminal repeat of adeno-associated virus serotype 2 inverted
   2414..2465    -  misc_feature   bom (fragment): basis of mobility region from pBR322
   2484..2939    +  rep_origin     f1 ori (sequence partly withheld): f1 bacteriophage origin of replication; arrow indicates direction of (+) strand synthesis
   2940..2989    -  misc_feature   bom (fragment): basis of mobility region from pBR322
   3091..3126    -  CDS            rop (fragment): Rop protein, which maintains plasmids at low copy number; rop
   3221..3325    +  promoter       AmpR promoter: bla
   3326..4186    +  CDS            AmpR: β-lactamase; bla; confers resistance to ampicillin, carbenicillin, and related antibiotics
   4357..4945    +  rep_origin     ori: high-copy-number ColE1/pMB1/pBR322/pUC origin of replication
>Addgene plasmid #230154 | AiP13488 - pAAV-AiE0980h-minBG-SYFP2-P2A-3XFLAG-10aa-H2B-WPRE3-BGHpA (Alias: CN3488) | addgene full sequence | sequence record 461880 | Addgene NGS Result
CCTGCAGGCAGCTGCGCGCTCGCTCGCTCACTGAGGCCGCCCGGGCGTCGGGCGACCTTTGGTCGCCCGG
CCTCAGTGAGCGAGCGAGCGCGCAGAGAGGGAGTGGCCAACTCCATCACTAGGGGTTCCTGCGGCCGCAC
GCGTATTGCAGGAGACATTTTCCCCGGCTCCCACTTTCTTCCCACTAACCACCCCCACCACGCAGGTGCT
TCTTATGTGGGCCCTTTCCACAGTCTTGGAATATCTGCTCACTCCACCAGGTGCTGCTCTCACTCCCAGC
ACCACCCTCCCCTCACCCCCACATTCCATTCCCTGGAGTGGCTGCAAGAATCTTTTCCAGGAGCATAAGC
CTTTATCTCAGGTGAGAAGACTGCTTGAGAGCTCGGGCTGGGCATAAAAGTCAGGGCAGAGCCATCTATT
GCTTACATTTGCTTCTGGGATCCAGATCTTTCGAAGCTAGCGCTACCGGTCGCCACCATGGTCTCCAAGG
GCGAGGAGCTGTTCACCGGGGTGGTGCCCATCCTGGTCGAGCTGGACGGCGATGTCAACGGCCACAAGTT
CAGCGTGTCCGGCGAGGGCGAGGGCGATGCCACCTACGGCAAGCTGACCCTGAAGCTGATCTGCACCACC
GGCAAGCTGCCCGTGCCCTGGCCCACCCTCGTGACCACCCTGGGCTACGGCGTGCAGTGCTTCGCCCGCT
ACCCCGACCACATGAAGCAGCACGACTTCTTCAAGTCCGCCATGCCCGAAGGCTACGTCCAGGAGCGCAC
CATCTTCTTCAAAGACGACGGCAACTACAAGACCCGCGCCGAGGTGAAGTTCGAGGGCGACACCCTGGTG
AACCGCATCGAGCTGAAGGGCATCGACTTCAAGGAGGACGGCAACATCCTGGGGCACAAGCTGGAGTACA
ACTACAACAGCCACAACGTCTATATCACCGCCGACAAGCAGAAGAACGGCATCAAGGCCAACTTCAAGAT
CCGCCACAACATCGAGGACGGCGGCGTGCAGCTCGCCGACCACTACCAGCAGAACACCCCCATCGGCGAC
GGCCCCGTGCTGCTGCCCGACAACCACTACCTGAGCTACCAGTCCAAGCTGAGCAAAGACCCCAACGAGA
AGCGCGATCACATGGTCCTGCTGGAGTTCGTGACCGCCGCCGGGATCACTCTCGGCATGGACGAGCTGTA
CAAGGGCTCTGGTGCTACCAACTTCTCACTGTTGAAACAGGCAGGGGATGTAGAGGAGAATCCAGGGCCT
GGTGCTAGTGGAGACTACAAAGACCATGACGGAGATTATAAAGATCATGACATCGATTACAAGGATGACG
ATGACAAGTCCGGACTCAGATCTGGAGGCTCCGGAGGCCCAGAGCCAGCGAAGTCTGCTCCCGCCCCGAA
AAAGGGCTCCAAGAAGGCGGTGACTAAGGCGCAGAAGAAAGGCGGCAAGAAGCGCAAGCGCAGCCGCAAG
GAGAGCTATTCCATCTATGTGTACAAGGTTCTGAAGCAGGTCCACCCTGACACCGGCATTTCGTCCAAGG
CCATGGGCATCATGAATTCGTTTGTGAACGACATTTTCGAGCGCATCGCAGGAGAGGCTTCCCGCCTGGC
GCATTACAACAAGCGCTCGACCATCACCTCCCGGGAGATCCAGACGGCCGTGCGCCTGCTGCTGCCTGGG
GAGTTGGCCAAGCACGCCGTGTCCGAGGGTACTAAGGCCATCACCAAGTACACCAGCGCTAAGTAATGAG
GCGCGCCGCGGCCGCGAATTCGATATCATAATCAACCTCTGGATTACAAAATTTGTGAAAGATTGACTGG
TATTCTTAACTATGTTGCTCCTTTTACGCTATGTGGATACGCTGCTTTAATGCCTTTGTATCATGCTATT
GCTTCCCGTATGGCTTTCATTTTCTCCTCCTTGTATAAATCCTGGTTAGTTCTTGCCACGGCGGAACTCA
TCGCCGCCTGCCTTGCCCGCTGCTGGACAGGGGCTCGGCTGTTGGGCACTGACAATTCCGTGGCTCGAGA
GATCTTCGACTGTGCCTTCTAGTTGCCAGCCATCTGTTGTTTGCCCCTCCCCCGTGCCTTCCTTGACCCT
GGAAGGTGCCACTCCCACTGTCCTTTCCTAATAAAATGAGGAAATTGCATCGCATTGTCTGAGTAGGTGT
CATTCTATTCTGGGGGGTGGGGTGGGGCAGGACAGCAAGGGGGAGGATTGGGAAGACAATAGCAGGCATG
AGATCTCACGTGCGGACCGAGCGGCCGCAGGAACCCCTAGTGATGGAGTTGGCCACTCCCTCTCTGCGCG
CTCGCTCGCTCACTGAGGCCGGGCGACCAAAGGTCGCCCGACGCCCGGGCTTTGCCCGGGCGGCCTCAGT
GAGCGAGCGAGCGCGCAGCTGCCTGCAGGGGCGCCTGATGCGGTATTTTCTCCTTACGCATCTGTGCGGT
ATTTCACACCGCATA
[95 nt withheld, positions 2466-2560]
T
[46 nt withheld, positions 2562-2607]
C
[141 nt withheld, positions 2609-2749]
CCTTTGACGTTGGAGTCCACGTTCTTT
[37 nt withheld, positions 2777-2813]
ACTCTATCTCGGGCTATTCTTTTGATTTATAAGGGATTTTGCCGATTTCGGTCTATTGGTTAAAAAATGA
GCTGATTTAACAAAAATTTAACGCGAATTTTAACAAAATATTAACGTTTACAATTTTATGGTGCACTCTC
AGTACAATCTGCTCTGATGCCGCATAGTTAAGCCAGCCCCGACACCCGCCAACACCCGCTGACGCGCCCT
GACGGGCTTGTCTGCTCCCGGCATCCGCTTACAGACAAGCTGTGACCGTCTCCGGGAGCTGCATGTGTCA
GAGGTTTTCACCGTCATCACCGAAACGCGCGAGACGAAAGGGCCTCGTGATACGCCTATTTTTATAGGTT
AATGTCATGATAATAATGGTTTCTTAGACGTCAGGTGGCACTTTTCGGGGAAATGTGCGCGGAACCCCTA
TTTGTTTATTTTTCTAAATACATTCAAATATGTATCCGCTCATGAGACAATAACCCTGATAAATGCTTCA
ATAATATTGAAAAAGGAAGAGTATGAGTATTCAACATTTCCGTGTCGCCCTTATTCCCTTTTTTGCGGCA
TTTTGCCTTCCTGTTTTTGCTCACCCAGAAACGCTGGTGAAAGTAAAAGATGCTGAAGATCAGTTGGGTG
CACGAGTGGGTTACATCGAACTGGATCTCAACAGCGGTAAGATCCTTGAGAGTTTTCGCCCCGAAGAACG
TTTTCCAATGATGAGCACTTTTAAAGTTCTGCTATGTGGCGCGGTATTATCCCGTATTGACGCCGGGCAA
GAGCAACTCGGTCGCCGCATACACTATTCTCAGAATGACTTGGTTGAGTACTCACCAGTCACAGAAAAGC
ATCTTACGGATGGCATGACAGTAAGAGAATTATGCAGTGCTGCCATAACCATGAGTGATAACACTGCGGC
CAACTTACTTCTGACAACGATCGGAGGACCGAAGGAGCTAACCGCTTTTTTGCACAACATGGGGGATCAT
GTAACTCGCCTTGATCGTTGGGAACCGGAGCTGAATGAAGCCATACCAAACGACGAGCGTGACACCACGA
TGCCTGTAGCAATGGCAACAACGTTGCGCAAACTATTAACTGGCGAACTACTTACTCTAGCTTCCCGGCA
ACAATTAATAGACTGGATGGAGGCGGATAAAGTTGCAGGACCACTTCTGCGCTCGGCCCTTCCGGCTGGC
TGGTTTATTGCTGATAAATCTGGAGCCGGTGAGCGTGGGTCTCGCGGTATCATTGCAGCACTGGGGCCAG
ATGGTAAGCCCTCCCGTATCGTAGTTATCTACACGACGGGGAGTCAGGCAACTATGGATGAACGAAATAG
ACAGATCGCTGAGATAGGTGCCTCACTGATTAAGCATTGGTAACTGTCAGACCAAGTTTACTCATATATA
CTTTAGATTGATTTAAAACTTCATTTTTAATTTAAAAGGATCTAGGTGAAGATCCTTTTTGATAATCTCA
TGACCAAAATCCCTTAACGTGAGTTTTCGTTCCACTGAGCGTCAGACCCCGTAGAAAAGATCAAAGGATC
TTCTTGAGATCCTTTTTTTCTGCGCGTAATCTGCTGCTTGCAAACAAAAAAACCACCGCTACCAGCGGTG
GTTTGTTTGCCGGATCAAGAGCTACCAACTCTTTTTCCGAAGGTAACTGGCTTCAGCAGAGCGCAGATAC
CAAATACTGTTCTTCTAGTGTAGCCGTAGTTAGGCCACCACTTCAAGAACTCTGTAGCACCGCCTACATA
CCTCGCTCTGCTAATCCTGTTACCAGTGGCTGCTGCCAGTGGCGATAAGTCGTGTCTTACCGGGTTGGAC
TCAAGACGATAGTTACCGGATAAGGCGCAGCGGTCGGGCTGAACGGGGGGTTCGTGCACACAGCCCAGCT
TGGAGCGAACGACCTACACCGAACTGAGATACCTACAGCGTGAGCTATGAGAAAGCGCCACGCTTCCCGA
AGGGAGAAAGGCGGACAGGTATCCGGTAAGCGGCAGGGTCGGAACAGGAGAGCGCACGAGGGAGCTTCCA
GGGGGAAACGCCTGGTATCTTTATAGTCCTGTCGGGTTTCGCCACCTCTGACTTGAGCGTCGATTTTTGT
GATGCTCGTCAGGGGGGCGGAGCCTATGGAAAAACGCCAGCAACGCGGCCTTTTTACGGTTCCTGGCCTT
TTGCTGGCCTTTTGCTCACATGT
